>Addgene plasmid #192673 | LentiU6-hMYOD1 gRNA_1-MS2-Puro | addgene full sequence | sequence record 379905 | Addgene NGS Result
TAACAAATTGGCTGTGGTATATAAAATTATTCATAATGATAGTAGGAGGCTTGGTAGGTTTAAGAATAGT
TTTTGCTGTACTTTCTATAGTGAATAGAGTTAGGCAGGGATATTCACCATTATCGTTTCAGACCCACCTC
CCAACCCCGAGGGGACCCAGAGAGGGCCTATTTCCCATGATTCCTTCATATTTGCATATACGATACAAGG
CTGTTAGAGAGATAATTAGAATTAATTTGACTGTAAACACAAAGATATTAGTACAAAATACGTGACGTAG
AAAGTAATAATTTCTTGGGTAGTTTGCAGTTTTAAAATTATGTTTTAAAATGGACTATCATATGCTTACC
GTAACTTGAAAGTATTTCGATTTCTTGGCTTTATATATCTTGTGGAAAGGACGAAACACCGGGCCCCTGC
GGCCACCCCGGTTTTAGAGCTAGGCCAACATGAGGATCACCCATGTCTGCAGGGCCTAGCAAGTTAAAAT
AAGGCTAGTCCGTTATCAACTTGGCCAACATGAGGATCACCCATGTCTGCAGGGCCAAGTGGCACCGAGT
CGGTGCTTTTTTTGGATCCGCTTGGCGTAACTAGATCTTGAGACAAATGGCAGTATTCATCCACAATTTT
AAAAGAAAAGGGGGGATTGGGGGGTACAGTGCAGGGGAAAGAATAGTAGACATAATAGCAACAGACATAC
AAACTAAAGAATTACAAAAACAAATTACAAAAATTCAAAATTTTCGGGTTTATTACAGGGACAGCAGAGA
TCCACTTTGGCGCCGGCTCGAGGGGGCCCGGGTGCAAAGATGGATAAAGTTTTAAACAGAGAGGAATCTT
TGCAGCTAATGGACCTTCTAGGTCTTGAAAGGAGTGGGAATTGGCTCCGGTGCCCGTCAGTGGGCAGAGC
GCACATCGCCCACAGTCCCCGAGAAGTTGGGGGGAGGGGTCGGCAATTGATCCGGTGCCTAGAGAAGGTG
GCGCGGGGTAAACTGGGAAAGTGATGTCGTGTACTGGCTCCGCCTTTTTCCCGAGGGTGGGGGAGAACCG
TATATAAGTGCAGTAGTCGCCGTGAACGTTCTTTTTCGCAACGGGTTTGCCGCCAGAACACAGGTAAGTG
CCGTGTGTGGTTCCCGCGGGCCTGGCCTCTTTACGGGTTATGGCCCTTGCGTGCCTTGAATTACTTCCAC
CTGGCTGCAGTACGTGATTCTTGATCCCGAGCTTCGGGTTGGAAGTGGGTGGGAGAGTTCGAGGCCTTGC
GCTTAAGGAGCCCCTTCGCCTCGTGCTTGAGTTGAGGCCTGGCCTGGGCGCTGGGGCCGCCGCGTGCGAA
TCTGGTGGCACCTTCGCGCCTGTCTCGCTGCTTTCGATAAGTCTCTAGCCATTTAAAATTTTTGATGACC
TGCTGCGACGCTTTTTTTCTGGCAAGATAGTCTTGTAAATGCGGGCCAAGATCTGCACACTGGTATTTCG
GTTTTTGGGGCCGCGGGCGGCGACGGGGCCCGTGCGTCCCAGCGCACATGTTCGGCGAGGCGGGGCCTGC
GAGCGCGGCCACCGAGAATCGGACGGGGGTAGTCTCAAGCTGGCCGGCCTGCTCTGGTGCCTGGCCTCGC
GCCGCCGTGTATCGCCCCGCCCTGGGCGGCAAGGCTGGCCCGGTCGGCACCAGTTGCGTGAGCGGAAAGA
TGGCCGCTTCCCGGCCCTGCTGCAGGGAGCTCAAAATGGAGGACGCGGCGCTCGGGAGAGCGGGCGGGTG
AGTCACCCACACAAAGGAAAAGGGCCTTTCCGTCCTCAGCCGTCGCTTCATGTGACTCCACGGAGTACCG
GGCGCCGTCCAGGCACCTCGATTAGTTCTCGAGCTTTTGGAGTACGTCGTCTTTAGGTTGGGGGGAGGGG
TTTTATGCGATGGAGTTTCCCCACACTGAGTGGGTGGAGACTGAAGTTAGGCCAGCTTGGCACTTGATGT
AATTCTCCTTGGAATTTGCCCTTTTTGAGTTTGGATCTTGGTTCATTCTCAAGCCTCAGACAGTGGTTCA
AAGTTTTTTTCTTCCATTTCAGGTGTCGTGACGTACGGCCACCATGACCGAGTACAAGCCCACGGTGCGC
CTCGCCACCCGCGACGACGTCCCCAGGGCCGTACGCACCCTCGCCGCCGCGTTCGCCGACTACCCCGCCA
CGCGCCACACCGTCGATCCGGACCGCCACATCGAGCGGGTCACCGAGCTGCAAGAACTCTTCCTCACGCG
CGTCGGGCTCGACATCGGCAAGGTGTGGGTCGCGGACGACGGCGCCGCCGTGGCGGTCTGGACCACGCCG
GAGAGCGTCGAAGCGGGGGCGGTGTTCGCCGAGATCGGCCCGCGCATGGCCGAGTTGAGCGGTTCCCGGC
TGGCCGCGCAGCAACAGATGGAAGGCCTCCTGGCGCCGCACCGGCCCAAGGAGCCCGCGTGGTTCCTGGC
CACCGTCGGAGTCTCGCCCGACCACCAGGGCAAGGGTCTGGGCAGCGCCGTCGTGCTCCCCGGAGTGGAG
GCGGCCGAGCGCGCCGGGGTGCCCGCCTTCCTGGAGACCTCCGCGCCCCGCAACCTCCCCTTCTACGAGC
GGCTCGGCTTCACCGTCACCGCCGACGTCGAGGTGCCCGAAGGACCGCGCACCTGGTGCATGACCCGCAA
GCCCGGTGCCTGAACGCGTTAAGTCGACAATCAACCTCTGGATTACAAAATTTGTGAAAGATTGACTGGT
ATTCTTAACTATGTTGCTCCTTTTACGCTATGTGGATACGCTGCTTTAATGCCTTTGTATCATGCTATTG
CTTCCCGTATGGCTTTCATTTTCTCCTCCTTGTATAAATCCTGGTTGCTGTCTCTTTATGAGGAGTTGTG
GCCCGTTGTCAGGCAACGTGGCGTGGTGTGCACTGTGTTTGCTGACGCAACCCCCACTGGTTGGGGCATT
GCCACCACCTGTCAGCTCCTTTCCGGGACTTTCGCTTTCCCCCTCCCTATTGCCACGGCGGAACTCATCG
CCGCCTGCCTTGCCCGCTGCTGGACAGGGGCTCGGCTGTTGGGCACTGACAATTCCGTGGTGTTGTCGGG
GAAATCATCGTCCTTTCCTTGGCTGCTCGCCTGTGTTGCCACCTGGATTCTGCGCGGGACGTCCTTCTGC
TACGTCCCTTCGGCCCTCAATCCAGCGGACCTTCCTTCCCGCGGCCTGCTGCCGGCTCTGCGGCCTCTTC
CGCGTCTTCGCCTTCGCCCTCAGACGAGTCGGATCTCCCTTTGGGCCGCCTCCCCGCGTCGACTTTAAGA
CCAATGACTTACAAGGCAGCTGTAGATCTTAGCCACTTTTTAAAAGAAAAGGGGGGACTGGAAGGGCTAA
TTCACTCCCAACGAAGACAAGATCTGCTTTTTGCTTGTACTGGGTCTCTCTGGTTAGACCAGATCTGAGC
CTGGGAGCTCTCTGGCTAACTAGGGAACCCACTGCTTAAGCCTCAATAAAGCTTGCCTTGAGTGCTTCAA
GTAGTGTGTGCCCGTCTGTTGTGTGACTCTGGTAACTAGAGATCCCTCAGACCCTTTTAGTCAGTGTGGA
AAATCTCTAGCAGTACGTATAGTAGTTCATGTCATCTTATTATTCAGTATTTATAACTTGCAAAGAAATG
AATATCAGAGAGTGAGAGGAACTTGTTTATTGCAGCTTATAATGGTTACAAATAAAGCAATAGCATCACA
AATTTCACAAATAAAGCATTTTTTTCACTGCATTCTAGTTGTGGTTTGTCCAAACTCATCAATGTATCTT
ATCATGTCTGGCTCTAGCTATCCCGCCCCTAACTCCGCCCATCCCGCCCCTAACTCCGCCCAGTTCCGCC
CATTCTCCGCCCCATGGCTGACTAATTTTTTTTATTTATGCAGAGGCCGAGGCCGCCTCGGCCTCTGAGC
TATTCCAGAAGTAGTGAGGAGGCTTTTTTGGAGGCCTAGGGACGTACCCAATTCGCCCTATAGTGAGTCG
TATTACGCGCGCTCACTGGCCGTCGTTTTACAACGTCGTGACTGGGAAAACCCTGGCGTTACCCAACTTA
ATCGCCTTGCAGCACATCCCCCTTTCGCCAGCTGGCGTAATAGCGAAGAGGCCCGCACCGATCGCCCTTC
CCAACAGTTGCGCAGCCTGAATGGCGAATGGG
[124 nt withheld, positions 4163-4286]
C
[91 nt withheld, positions 4288-4378]
A
[49 nt withheld, positions 4380-4428]
CCTTTGACGTTGGAGTCCACGTTCTTT
[37 nt withheld, positions 4456-4492]
ACCCTATCTCGGTCTATTCTTTTGATTTATAAGGGATTTTGCCGATTTCGGCCTATTGGTTAAAAAATGA
GCTGATTTAACAAAAATTTAACGCGAATTTTAACAAAATATTAACGCTTACAATTTAGGTGGCACTTTTC
GGGGAAATGTGCGCGGAACCCCTATTTGTTTATTTTTCTAAATACATTCAAATATGTATCCGCTCATGAG
ACAATAACCCTGATAAATGCTTCAATAATATTGAAAAAGGAAGAGTATGAGTATTCAACATTTCCGTGTC
GCCCTTATTCCCTTTTTTGCGGCATTTTGCCTTCCTGTTTTTGCTCACCCAGAAACGCTGGTGAAAGTAA
AAGATGCTGAAGATCAGTTGGGTGCACGAGTGGGTTACATCGAACTGGATCTCAACAGCGGTAAGATCCT
TGAGAGTTTTCGCCCCGAAGAACGTTTTCCAATGATGAGCACTTTTAAAGTTCTGCTATGTGGCGCGGTA
TTATCCCGTATTGACGCCGGGCAAGAGCAACTCGGTCGCCGCATACACTATTCTCAGAATGACTTGGTTG
AGTACTCACCAGTCACAGAAAAGCATCTTACGGATGGCATGACAGTAAGAGAATTATGCAGTGCTGCCAT
AACCATGAGTGATAACACTGCGGCCAACTTACTTCTGACAACGATCGGAGGACCGAAGGAGCTAACCGCT
TTTTTGCACAACATGGGGGATCATGTAACTCGCCTTGATCGTTGGGAACCGGAGCTGAATGAAGCCATAC
CAAACGACGAGCGTGACACCACGATGCCTGTAGCAATGGCAACAACGTTGCGCAAACTATTAACTGGCGA
ACTACTTACTCTAGCTTCCCGGCAACAATTAATAGACTGGATGGAGGCGGATAAAGTTGCAGGACCACTT
CTGCGCTCGGCCCTTCCGGCTGGCTGGTTTATTGCTGATAAATCTGGAGCCGGTGAGCGTGGGTCTCGCG
GTATCATTGCAGCACTGGGGCCAGATGGTAAGCCCTCCCGTATCGTAGTTATCTACACGACGGGGAGTCA
GGCAACTATGGATGAACGAAATAGACAGATCGCTGAGATAGGTGCCTCACTGATTAAGCATTGGTAACTG
TCAGACCAAGTTTACTCATATATACTTTAGATTGATTTAAAACTTCATTTTTAATTTAAAAGGATCTAGG
TGAAGATCCTTTTTGATAATCTCATGACCAAAATCCCTTAACGTGAGTTTTCGTTCCACTGAGCGTCAGA
CCCCGTAGAAAAGATCAAAGGATCTTCTTGAGATCCTTTTTTTCTGCGCGTAATCTGCTGCTTGCAAACA
AAAAAACCACCGCTACCAGCGGTGGTTTGTTTGCCGGATCAAGAGCTACCAACTCTTTTTCCGAAGGTAA
CTGGCTTCAGCAGAGCGCAGATACCAAATACTGTTCTTCTAGTGTAGCCGTAGTTAGGCCACCACTTCAA
GAACTCTGTAGCACCGCCTACATACCTCGCTCTGCTAATCCTGTTACCAGTGGCTGCTGCCAGTGGCGAT
AAGTCGTGTCTTACCGGGTTGGACTCAAGACGATAGTTACCGGATAAGGCGCAGCGGTCGGGCTGAACGG
GGGGTTCGTGCACACAGCCCAGCTTGGAGCGAACGACCTACACCGAACTGAGATACCTACAGCGTGAGCT
ATGAGAAAGCGCCACGCTTCCCGAAGGGAGAAAGGCGGACAGGTATCCGGTAAGCGGCAGGGTCGGAACA
GGAGAGCGCACGAGGGAGCTTCCAGGGGGAAACGCCTGGTATCTTTATAGTCCTGTCGGGTTTCGCCACC
TCTGACTTGAGCGTCGATTTTTGTGATGCTCGTCAGGGGGGCGGAGCCTATGGAAAAACGCCAGCAACGC
GGCCTTTTTACGGTTCCTGGCCTTTTGCTGGCCTTTTGCTCACATGTTCTTTCCTGCGTTATCCCCTGAT
TCTGTGGATAACCGTATTACCGCCTTTGAGTGAGCTGATACCGCTCGCCGCAGCCGAACGACCGAGCGCA
GCGAGTCAGTGAGCGAGGAAGCGGAAGAGCGCCCAATACGCAAACCGCCTCTCCCCGCGCGTTGGCCGAT
TCATTAATGCAGCTGGCACGACAGGTTTCCCGACTGGAAAGCGGGCAGTGAGCGCAACGCAATTAATGTG
AGTTAGCTCACTCATTAGGCACCCCAGGCTTTACACTTTATGCTTCCGGCTCGTATGTTGTGTGGAATTG
TGAGCGGATAACAATTTCACACAGGAAACAGCTATGACCATGATTACGCCAAGCGCGCAATTAACCCTCA
CTAAAGGGAACAAAAGCTGGAGCTGCAAGCTTAATGTAGTCTTATGCAATACTCTTGTAGTCTTGCAACA
TGGTAACGATGAGTTAGCAACATGCCTTACAAGGAGAGAAAAAGCACCGTGCATGCCGATTGGTGGAAGT
AAGGTGGTACGATCGTGCCTTATTAGGAAGGCAACAGACGGGTCTGACATGGATTGGACGAACCACTGAA
TTGCCGCATTGCAGAGATATTGTATTTAAGTGCCTAGCTCGATACATAAACGGGTCTCTCTGGTTAGACC
AGATCTGAGCCTGGGAGCTCTCTGGCTAACTAGGGAACCCACTGCTTAAGCCTCAATAAAGCTTGCCTTG
AGTGCTTCAAGTAGTGTGTGCCCGTCTGTTGTGTGACTCTGGTAACTAGAGATCCCTCAGACCCTTTTAG
TCAGTGTGGAAAATCTCTAGCAGTGGCGCCCGAACAGGGACTTGAAAGCGAAAGGGAAACCAGAGGAGCT
CTCTCGACGCAGGACTCGGCTTGCTGAAGCGCGCACGGCAAGAGGCGAGGGGCGGCGACTGGTGAGTACG
CCAAAAATTTTGACTAGCGGAGGCTAGAAGGAGAGAGATGGGTGCGAGAGCGTCAGTATTAAGCGGGGGA
GAATTAGATCGCGATGGGAAAAAATTCGGTTAAGGCCAGGGGGAAAGAAAAAATATAAATTAAAACATAT
AGTATGGGCAAGCAGGGAGCTAGAACGATTCGCAGTTAATCCTGGCCTGTTAGAAACATCAGAAGGCTGT
AGACAAATACTGGGACAGCTACAACCATCCCTTCAGACAGGATCAGAAGAACTTAGATCATTATATAATA
CAGTAGCAACCCTCTATTGTGTGCATCAAAGGATAGAGATAAAAGACACCAAGGAAGCTTTAGACAAGAT
AGAGGAAGAGCAAAACAAAAGTAAGACCACCGCACAGCAAGCGGCCGCTGATCTTCAGACCTGGAGGAGG
AGATATGAGGGACAATTGGAGAAGTGAATTATATAAATATAAAGTAGTAAAAATTGAACCATTAGGAGTA
GCACCCACCAAGGCAAAGAGAAGAGTGGTGCAGAGAGAAAAAAGAGCAGTGGGAATAGGAGCTTTGTTCC
TTGGGTTCTTGGGAGCAGCAGGAAGCACTATGGGCGCAGCGTCAATGACGCTGACGGTACAGGCCAGACA
ATTATTGTCTGGTATAGTGCAGCAGCAGAACAATTTGCTGAGGGCTATTGAGGCGCAACAGCATCTGTTG
CAACTCACAGTCTGGGGCATCAAGCAGCTCCAGGCAAGAATCCTGGCTGTGGAAAGATACCTAAAGGATC
AACAGCTCCTGGGGATTTGGGGTTGCTCTGGAAAACTCATTTGCACCACTGCTGTGCCTTGGAATGCTAG
TTGGAGTAATAAATCTCTGGAACAGATTTGGAATCACACGACCTGGATGGAGTGGGACAGAGAAATTAAC
AATTACACAAGCTTAATACACTCCTTAATTGAAGAATCGCAAAACCAGCAAGAAAAGAATGAACAAGAAT
TATTGGAATTAGATAAATGGGCAAGTTTGTGGAATTGGTTTAACA
Features (pLannotate 1.2.2; 32 found; start..end, strand, type, name):
      3..158     +  CDS            env (fragment): ENV_HV1H2 - Experimental evidence at protein level: Swiss-Prot protein existence level 1. [Transmembrane protein gp41]: Acts as a class I viral fusion protein. Under the current model, the protein has at least 3 conformational states: pre-fusion native state, pre-hairpin intermediate state, and post-fusion hairpin state. During fusion of viral and target intracellular membranes, the coiled coil regions (heptad repeats) assume a trimer-of-hairpins structure, positioning the fusion peptide in close proximity to the C-terminal region of the ectodomain. The formation of this structure appears to d
    162..402     +  promoter       U6 promoter: RNA polymerase III promoter for human U6 snRNA
    448..466     +  misc_RNA       MS2 stem loop: stem loop that binds the bacteriophage MS2 coat protein
    477..513     +  misc_RNA       gRNA scaffold (fragment): guide RNA scaffold for the Streptococcus pyogenes CRISPR/Cas9 system
    518..536     +  misc_RNA       MS2 stem loop: stem loop that binds the bacteriophage MS2 coat protein
    547..566     +  misc_RNA       gRNA scaffold (fragment): guide RNA scaffold for the Streptococcus pyogenes CRISPR/Cas9 system
    627..744     +  misc_feature   cPPT/CTS: central polypurine tract and central termination sequence of HIV-1
    810..876     +  CDS            small t antigen (fragment): SV40 (simian virus 40) small t antigen
    902..1113    +  promoter       EF-1α core promoter: core promoter for human elongation factor EF-1α
   1114..2052    +  intron         EF-1α intron A: intron upstream of the start codon of human EF-1α
   2074..2673    +  CDS            PuroR (fragment): puromycin N-acetyltransferase; pac from Streptomyces; confers resistance to puromycin
   2689..3277    +  misc_feature   WPRE: woodchuck hepatitis virus posttranscriptional regulatory element
   3328..3347    +  misc_feature   cPPT/CTS (fragment): central polypurine tract and central termination sequence of HIV-1
   3349..3582    +  LTR            3' LTR (ΔU3): self-inactivating 3' long terminal repeat (LTR) from HIV-1
   3660..3781    +  polyA_signal   SV40 poly(A) signal: SV40 polyadenylation signal
   3821..3956    +  rep_origin     SV40 ori: SV40 origin of replication
   3977..3995    -  promoter       T7 promoter: promoter for bacteriophage T7 RNA polymerase
   4003..4158    +  CDS            lacZα (fragment): LacZα fragment of β-galactosidase; lacZ fragment
   4163..4591    +  rep_origin     f1 ori (sequence partly withheld): f1 bacteriophage origin of replication; arrow indicates direction of (+) strand synthesis
   4644..4748    +  promoter       AmpR promoter: bla
   4749..5609    +  CDS            AmpR: β-lactamase; bla; confers resistance to ampicillin, carbenicillin, and related antibiotics
   5780..6368    +  rep_origin     ori: high-copy-number ColE1/pMB1/pBR322/pUC origin of replication
   6551..6643    +  CDS            lacI (fragment): lac repressor; lacI; The lac repressor binds to the lac operator to inhibit transcription in E. coli. This inhibition can be relieved by adding lactose or isopropyl-β-D-thiogalactopyranoside (IPTG).
   6656..6677    +  protein_bind   CAP binding site: CAP binding activates transcription in the presence of cAMP. E. coli catabolite activator protein
   6692..6722    +  promoter       lac promoter: promoter for the E. coli lac operon
   6730..6746    +  protein_bind   lac operator: The lac repressor binds to the lac operator to inhibit transcription in E. coli. This inhibition can be relieved by adding lactose or isopropyl-β-D-thiogalactopyranoside (IPTG). lac repressor encoded by lacI
   6791..6809    +  promoter       T3 promoter: promoter for bacteriophage T3 RNA polymerase
   6837..7063    +  promoter       RSV promoter: Rous sarcoma virus enhancer/promoter
   7064..7244    +  LTR            5' LTR (truncated): truncated 5' long terminal repeat (LTR) from HIV-1
   7291..7416    +  misc_feature   HIV-1 Ψ: packaging signal of human immunodeficiency virus type 1
   7400..7763    +  CDS            HIV-1 gag (fragment): gag protein from human immunodeficiency virus 1; gag
   7909..8142    +  misc_feature   RRE: The Rev response element (RRE) of HIV-1 allows for Rev-dependent mRNA export from the nucleus to the cytoplasm.
