[The description below was written by a language model from this plasmid's Addgene catalogue record and pLannotate feature annotations shown in this document.]
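Description:
LentiU6-hMYOD1 gRNA_1-MS2-Puro is an 8.4 kb lentiviral transfer plasmid on a pLenti backbone that delivers a single guide RNA for CRISPR activation of the human MYOD1 gene. In bacteria it is maintained through a high-copy ColE1/pUC-type origin and selected with ampicillin via the β-lactamase gene. An f1 origin and remnants of a lac/lacZα cloning region with flanking T7 and T3 promoters are also carried in the backbone.

The viral portion has a third-generation, self-inactivating layout. An RSV promoter fused to a truncated HIV-1 5′ LTR drives genomic RNA production in packaging cells, followed by the Ψ packaging signal, partial gag and env sequence, the Rev response element and a cPPT/CTS. A ΔU3 3′ LTR closes the vector genome, with an SV40 polyadenylation signal and SV40 origin downstream of it.

Within this frame, a human U6 RNA polymerase III promoter transcribes the MYOD1 promoter-targeting guide. The guide is joined to a Streptococcus pyogenes Cas9 scaffold into which two MS2 stem loops have been inserted. These hairpins bind the bacteriophage MS2 coat protein, so activator domains fused to that protein can be recruited to the guide alongside a dCas9-based activator. Those protein components are not encoded here and must be supplied separately.

A second cassette uses the EF-1α core promoter with its intron A to express puromycin N-acetyltransferase, followed by a WPRE to enhance expression, allowing puromycin selection of transduced mammalian cells. The plasmid is one of a set of guides used to compare dCas9-VP64 variants and multiplexed gRNAs for transcriptional activation.
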