Addgene plasmid #192673: LentiU6-hMYOD1 gRNA_1-MS2-Puro
Purpose: Lentiviral expression of sgRNA targeting hMYOD1 promoter to activate human MYOD1 transcription
Depositing lab: Jeffrey Miner. Depositing organization: Washington University in Saint Louis. Publication: Comparative analysis of dCas9-VP64 variants and multiplexed guide RNAs mediating CRISPR activation. Omachi K, Miner JH. PLoS One. 2022 Jun 28;17(6):e0270008. doi: 10.1371/journal.pone.0270008. eCollection 2022. PubMed 35763517.
Backbone
  Vector backbone: pLenti
  Vector type: Mammalian Expression, Lentiviral, CRISPR
Growth in bacteria
  Bacterial resistance: Ampicillin, 100 μg/mL
  Growth temperature: 37°C
  Growth strain: NEB Stable
  Copy number: High Copy
Gene/Insert
  Gene/Insert name: Human MYOD1 activating gRNA #1
  gRNA/shRNA sequence: GGGCCCCTGCGGCCACCCC
  Species: H. sapiens (human)
  Entrez Gene: MYOD1 (a.k.a. CMYP17, MYF3, MYOD, MYODRIF, PUM, bHLHc1)
  Promoter: U6
  Cloning method: Restriction Enzyme; 5′ cloning site Unknown (unknown if destroyed); 3′ cloning site Unknown (unknown if destroyed)
Terms and licenses: Academic/Nonprofit Terms; Industry Terms: Not Available to Industry
How to cite: LentiU6-hMYOD1 gRNA_1-MS2-Puro was a gift from Jeffrey Miner (Addgene plasmid # 192673 ; http://n2t.net/addgene:192673 ; RRID:Addgene_192673)
