>Addgene plasmid #192673 | LentiU6-hMYOD1 gRNA_1-MS2-Puro | depositor partial sequence | sequence record 373397 | Backbone without sgRNA sequence
TAACAAATTGGCTGTGGTATATAAAATTATTCATAATGATAGTAGGAGGCTTGGTAGGTTTAAGAATAGT
TTTTGCTGTACTTTCTATAGTGAATAGAGTTAGGCAGGGATATTCACCATTATCGTTTCAGACCCACCTC
CCAACCCCGAGGGGACCCAGAGAGGGCCTATTTCCCATGATTCCTTCATATTTGCATATACGATACAAGG
CTGTTAGAGAGATAATTAGAATTAATTTGACTGTAAACACAAAGATATTAGTACAAAATACGTGACGTAG
AAAGTAATAATTTCTTGGGTAGTTTGCAGTTTTAAAATTATGTTTTAAAATGGACTATCATATGCTTACC
GTAACTTGAAAGTATTTCGATTTCTTGGCTTTATATATCTTGTGGAAAGGACGAAACACCGNNNNNNNNN
NNNNNNNNNNNGTTTTAGAGCTAGGCCAACATGAGGATCACCCATGTCTGCAGGGCCTAGCAAGTTAAAA
TAAGGCTAGTCCGTTATCAACTTGGCCAACATGAGGATCACCCATGTCTGCAGGGCCAAGTGGCACCGAG
TCGGTGCTTTTTTTGGATCCGCTTGGCGTAACTAGATCTTGAGACAAATGGCAGTATTCATCCACAATTT
TAAAAGAAAAGGGGGGATTGGGGGGTACAGTGCAGGGGAAAGAATAGTAGACATAATAGCAACAGACATA
CAAACTAAAGAATTACAAAAACAAATTACAAAAATTCAAAATTTTCGGGTTTATTACAGGGACAGCAGAG
ATCCACTTTGGCGCCGGCTCGAGGGGGCCCGGGTGCAAAGATGGATAAAGTTTTAAACAGAGAGGAATCT
TTGCAGCTAATGGACCTTCTAGGTCTTGAAAGGAGTGGGAATTGGCTCCGGTGCCCGTCAGTGGGCAGAG
CGCACATCGCCCACAGTCCCCGAGAAGTTGGGGGGAGGGGTCGGCAATTGATCCGGTGCCTAGAGAAGGT
GGCGCGGGGTAAACTGGGAAAGTGATGTCGTGTACTGGCTCCGCCTTTTTCCCGAGGGTGGGGGAGAACC
GTATATAAGTGCAGTAGTCGCCGTGAACGTTCTTTTTCGCAACGGGTTTGCCGCCAGAACACAGGTAAGT
GCCGTGTGTGGTTCCCGCGGGCCTGGCCTCTTTACGGGTTATGGCCCTTGCGTGCCTTGAATTACTTCCA
CCTGGCTGCAGTACGTGATTCTTGATCCCGAGCTTCGGGTTGGAAGTGGGTGGGAGAGTTCGAGGCCTTG
CGCTTAAGGAGCCCCTTCGCCTCGTGCTTGAGTTGAGGCCTGGCCTGGGCGCTGGGGCCGCCGCGTGCGA
ATCTGGTGGCACCTTCGCGCCTGTCTCGCTGCTTTCGATAAGTCTCTAGCCATTTAAAATTTTTGATGAC
CTGCTGCGACGCTTTTTTTCTGGCAAGATAGTCTTGTAAATGCGGGCCAAGATCTGCACACTGGTATTTC
GGTTTTTGGGGCCGCGGGCGGCGACGGGGCCCGTGCGTCCCAGCGCACATGTTCGGCGAGGCGGGGCCTG
CGAGCGCGGCCACCGAGAATCGGACGGGGGTAGTCTCAAGCTGGCCGGCCTGCTCTGGTGCCTGGCCTCG
CGCCGCCGTGTATCGCCCCGCCCTGGGCGGCAAGGCTGGCCCGGTCGGCACCAGTTGCGTGAGCGGAAAG
ATGGCCGCTTCCCGGCCCTGCTGCAGGGAGCTCAAAATGGAGGACGCGGCGCTCGGGAGAGCGGGCGGGT
GAGTCACCCACACAAAGGAAAAGGGCCTTTCCGTCCTCAGCCGTCGCTTCATGTGACTCCACGGAGTACC
GGGCGCCGTCCAGGCACCTCGATTAGTTCTCGAGCTTTTGGAGTACGTCGTCTTTAGGTTGGGGGGAGGG
GTTTTATGCGATGGAGTTTCCCCACACTGAGTGGGTGGAGACTGAAGTTAGGCCAGCTTGGCACTTGATG
TAATTCTCCTTGGAATTTGCCCTTTTTGAGTTTGGATCTTGGTTCATTCTCAAGCCTCAGACAGTGGTTC
AAAGTTTTTTTCTTCCATTTCAGGTGTCGTGACGTACGGCCACCATGACCGAGTACAAGCCCACGGTGCG
CCTCGCCACCCGCGACGACGTCCCCAGGGCCGTACGCACCCTCGCCGCCGCGTTCGCCGACTACCCCGCC
ACGCGCCACACCGTCGATCCGGACCGCCACATCGAGCGGGTCACCGAGCTGCAAGAACTCTTCCTCACGC
GCGTCGGGCTCGACATCGGCAAGGTGTGGGTCGCGGACGACGGCGCCGCCGTGGCGGTCTGGACCACGCC
GGAGAGCGTCGAAGCGGGGGCGGTGTTCGCCGAGATCGGCCCGCGCATGGCCGAGTTGAGCGGTTCCCGG
CTGGCCGCGCAGCAACAGATGGAAGGCCTCCTGGCGCCGCACCGGCCCAAGGAGCCCGCGTGGTTCCTGG
CCACCGTCGGAGTCTCGCCCGACCACCAGGGCAAGGGTCTGGGCAGCGCCGTCGTGCTCCCCGGAGTGGA
GGCGGCCGAGCGCGCCGGGGTGCCCGCCTTCCTGGAGACCTCCGCGCCCCGCAACCTCCCCTTCTACGAG
CGGCTCGGCTTCACCGTCACCGCCGACGTCGAGGTGCCCGAAGGACCGCGCACCTGGTGCATGACCCGCA
AGCCCGGTGCCTGAACGCGTTAAGTCGACAATCAACCTCTGGATTACAAAATTTGTGAAAGATTGACTGG
TATTCTTAACTATGTTGCTCCTTTTACGCTATGTGGATACGCTGCTTTAATGCCTTTGTATCATGCTATT
GCTTCCCGTATGGCTTTCATTTTCTCCTCCTTGTATAAATCCTGGTTGCTGTCTCTTTATGAGGAGTTGT
GGCCCGTTGTCAGGCAACGTGGCGTGGTGTGCACTGTGTTTGCTGACGCAACCCCCACTGGTTGGGGCAT
TGCCACCACCTGTCAGCTCCTTTCCGGGACTTTCGCTTTCCCCCTCCCTATTGCCACGGCGGAACTCATC
GCCGCCTGCCTTGCCCGCTGCTGGACAGGGGCTCGGCTGTTGGGCACTGACAATTCCGTGGTGTTGTCGG
GGAAATCATCGTCCTTTCCTTGGCTGCTCGCCTGTGTTGCCACCTGGATTCTGCGCGGGACGTCCTTCTG
CTACGTCCCTTCGGCCCTCAATCCAGCGGACCTTCCTTCCCGCGGCCTGCTGCCGGCTCTGCGGCCTCTT
CCGCGTCTTCGCCTTCGCCCTCAGACGAGTCGGATCTCCCTTTGGGCCGCCTCCCCGCGTCGACTTTAAG
ACCAATGACTTACAAGGCAGCTGTAGATCTTAGCCACTTTTTAAAAGAAAAGGGGGGACTGGAAGGGCTA
ATTCACTCCCAACGAAGACAAGATCTGCTTTTTGCTTGTACTGGGTCTCTCTGGTTAGACCAGATCTGAG
CCTGGGAGCTCTCTGGCTAACTAGGGAACCCACTGCTTAAGCCTCAATAAAGCTTGCCTTGAGTGCTTCA
AGTAGTGTGTGCCCGTCTGTTGTGTGACTCTGGTAACTAGAGATCCCTCAGACCCTTTTAGTCAGTGTGG
AAAATCTCTAGCAGTACGTATAGTAGTTCATGTCATCTTATTATTCAGTATTTATAACTTGCAAAGAAAT
GAATATCAGAGAGTGAGAGGAACTTGTTTATTGCAGCTTATAATGGTTACAAATAAAGCAATAGCATCAC
AAATTTCACAAATAAAGCATTTTTTTCACTGCATTCTAGTTGTGGTTTGTCCAAACTCATCAATGTATCT
TATCATGTCTGGCTCTAGCTATCCCGCCCCTAACTCCGCCCATCCCGCCCCTAACTCCGCCCAGTTCCGC
CCATTCTCCGCCCCATGGCTGACTAATTTTTTTTATTTATGCAGAGGCCGAGGCCGCCTCGGCCTCTGAG
CTATTCCAGAAGTAGTGAGGAGGCTTTTTTGGAGGCCTAGGGACGTACCCAATTCGCCCTATAGTGAGTC
GTATTACGCGCGCTCACTGGCCGTCGTTTTACAACGTCGTGACTGGGAAAACCCTGGCGTTACCCAACTT
AATCGCCTTGCAGCACATCCCCCTTTCGCCAGCTGGCGTAATAGCGAAGAGGCCCGCACCGATCGCCCTT
CCCAACAGTTGCGCAGCCTGAATGGCGAATGGG
[124 nt withheld, positions 4164-4287]
C
[91 nt withheld, positions 4289-4379]
A
[49 nt withheld, positions 4381-4429]
CCTTTGACGTTGGAGTCCACGTTCTTT
[37 nt withheld, positions 4457-4493]
ACCCTATCTCGGTCTATTCTTTTGATTTATAAGGGATTTTGCCGATTTCGGCCTATTGGTTAAAAAATGA
GCTGATTTAACAAAAATTTAACGCGAATTTTAACAAAATATTAACGCTTACAATTTAGGTGGCACTTTTC
GGGGAAATGTGCGCGGAACCCCTATTTGTTTATTTTTCTAAATACATTCAAATATGTATCCGCTCATGAG
ACAATAACCCTGATAAATGCTTCAATAATATTGAAAAAGGAAGAGTATGAGTATTCAACATTTCCGTGTC
GCCCTTATTCCCTTTTTTGCGGCATTTTGCCTTCCTGTTTTTGCTCACCCAGAAACGCTGGTGAAAGTAA
AAGATGCTGAAGATCAGTTGGGTGCACGAGTGGGTTACATCGAACTGGATCTCAACAGCGGTAAGATCCT
TGAGAGTTTTCGCCCCGAAGAACGTTTTCCAATGATGAGCACTTTTAAAGTTCTGCTATGTGGCGCGGTA
TTATCCCGTATTGACGCCGGGCAAGAGCAACTCGGTCGCCGCATACACTATTCTCAGAATGACTTGGTTG
AGTACTCACCAGTCACAGAAAAGCATCTTACGGATGGCATGACAGTAAGAGAATTATGCAGTGCTGCCAT
AACCATGAGTGATAACACTGCGGCCAACTTACTTCTGACAACGATCGGAGGACCGAAGGAGCTAACCGCT
TTTTTGCACAACATGGGGGATCATGTAACTCGCCTTGATCGTTGGGAACCGGAGCTGAATGAAGCCATAC
CAAACGACGAGCGTGACACCACGATGCCTGTAGCAATGGCAACAACGTTGCGCAAACTATTAACTGGCGA
ACTACTTACTCTAGCTTCCCGGCAACAATTAATAGACTGGATGGAGGCGGATAAAGTTGCAGGACCACTT
CTGCGCTCGGCCCTTCCGGCTGGCTGGTTTATTGCTGATAAATCTGGAGCCGGTGAGCGTGGGTCTCGCG
GTATCATTGCAGCACTGGGGCCAGATGGTAAGCCCTCCCGTATCGTAGTTATCTACACGACGGGGAGTCA
GGCAACTATGGATGAACGAAATAGACAGATCGCTGAGATAGGTGCCTCACTGATTAAGCATTGGTAACTG
TCAGACCAAGTTTACTCATATATACTTTAGATTGATTTAAAACTTCATTTTTAATTTAAAAGGATCTAGG
TGAAGATCCTTTTTGATAATCTCATGACCAAAATCCCTTAACGTGAGTTTTCGTTCCACTGAGCGTCAGA
CCCCGTAGAAAAGATCAAAGGATCTTCTTGAGATCCTTTTTTTCTGCGCGTAATCTGCTGCTTGCAAACA
AAAAAACCACCGCTACCAGCGGTGGTTTGTTTGCCGGATCAAGAGCTACCAACTCTTTTTCCGAAGGTAA
CTGGCTTCAGCAGAGCGCAGATACCAAATACTGTTCTTCTAGTGTAGCCGTAGTTAGGCCACCACTTCAA
GAACTCTGTAGCACCGCCTACATACCTCGCTCTGCTAATCCTGTTACCAGTGGCTGCTGCCAGTGGCGAT
AAGTCGTGTCTTACCGGGTTGGACTCAAGACGATAGTTACCGGATAAGGCGCAGCGGTCGGGCTGAACGG
GGGGTTCGTGCACACAGCCCAGCTTGGAGCGAACGACCTACACCGAACTGAGATACCTACAGCGTGAGCT
ATGAGAAAGCGCCACGCTTCCCGAAGGGAGAAAGGCGGACAGGTATCCGGTAAGCGGCAGGGTCGGAACA
GGAGAGCGCACGAGGGAGCTTCCAGGGGGAAACGCCTGGTATCTTTATAGTCCTGTCGGGTTTCGCCACC
TCTGACTTGAGCGTCGATTTTTGTGATGCTCGTCAGGGGGGCGGAGCCTATGGAAAAACGCCAGCAACGC
GGCCTTTTTACGGTTCCTGGCCTTTTGCTGGCCTTTTGCTCACATGTTCTTTCCTGCGTTATCCCCTGAT
TCTGTGGATAACCGTATTACCGCCTTTGAGTGAGCTGATACCGCTCGCCGCAGCCGAACGACCGAGCGCA
GCGAGTCAGTGAGCGAGGAAGCGGAAGAGCGCCCAATACGCAAACCGCCTCTCCCCGCGCGTTGGCCGAT
TCATTAATGCAGCTGGCACGACAGGTTTCCCGACTGGAAAGCGGGCAGTGAGCGCAACGCAATTAATGTG
AGTTAGCTCACTCATTAGGCACCCCAGGCTTTACACTTTATGCTTCCGGCTCGTATGTTGTGTGGAATTG
TGAGCGGATAACAATTTCACACAGGAAACAGCTATGACCATGATTACGCCAAGCGCGCAATTAACCCTCA
CTAAAGGGAACAAAAGCTGGAGCTGCAAGCTTAATGTAGTCTTATGCAATACTCTTGTAGTCTTGCAACA
TGGTAACGATGAGTTAGCAACATGCCTTACAAGGAGAGAAAAAGCACCGTGCATGCCGATTGGTGGAAGT
AAGGTGGTACGATCGTGCCTTATTAGGAAGGCAACAGACGGGTCTGACATGGATTGGACGAACCACTGAA
TTGCCGCATTGCAGAGATATTGTATTTAAGTGCCTAGCTCGATACATAAACGGGTCTCTCTGGTTAGACC
AGATCTGAGCCTGGGAGCTCTCTGGCTAACTAGGGAACCCACTGCTTAAGCCTCAATAAAGCTTGCCTTG
AGTGCTTCAAGTAGTGTGTGCCCGTCTGTTGTGTGACTCTGGTAACTAGAGATCCCTCAGACCCTTTTAG
TCAGTGTGGAAAATCTCTAGCAGTGGCGCCCGAACAGGGACTTGAAAGCGAAAGGGAAACCAGAGGAGCT
CTCTCGACGCAGGACTCGGCTTGCTGAAGCGCGCACGGCAAGAGGCGAGGGGCGGCGACTGGTGAGTACG
CCAAAAATTTTGACTAGCGGAGGCTAGAAGGAGAGAGATGGGTGCGAGAGCGTCAGTATTAAGCGGGGGA
GAATTAGATCGCGATGGGAAAAAATTCGGTTAAGGCCAGGGGGAAAGAAAAAATATAAATTAAAACATAT
AGTATGGGCAAGCAGGGAGCTAGAACGATTCGCAGTTAATCCTGGCCTGTTAGAAACATCAGAAGGCTGT
AGACAAATACTGGGACAGCTACAACCATCCCTTCAGACAGGATCAGAAGAACTTAGATCATTATATAATA
CAGTAGCAACCCTCTATTGTGTGCATCAAAGGATAGAGATAAAAGACACCAAGGAAGCTTTAGACAAGAT
AGAGGAAGAGCAAAACAAAAGTAAGACCACCGCACAGCAAGCGGCCGCTGATCTTCAGACCTGGAGGAGG
AGATATGAGGGACAATTGGAGAAGTGAATTATATAAATATAAAGTAGTAAAAATTGAACCATTAGGAGTA
GCACCCACCAAGGCAAAGAGAAGAGTGGTGCAGAGAGAAAAAAGAGCAGTGGGAATAGGAGCTTTGTTCC
TTGGGTTCTTGGGAGCAGCAGGAAGCACTATGGGCGCAGCGTCAATGACGCTGACGGTACAGGCCAGACA
ATTATTGTCTGGTATAGTGCAGCAGCAGAACAATTTGCTGAGGGCTATTGAGGCGCAACAGCATCTGTTG
CAACTCACAGTCTGGGGCATCAAGCAGCTCCAGGCAAGAATCCTGGCTGTGGAAAGATACCTAAAGGATC
AACAGCTCCTGGGGATTTGGGGTTGCTCTGGAAAACTCATTTGCACCACTGCTGTGCCTTGGAATGCTAG
TTGGAGTAATAAATCTCTGGAACAGATTTGGAATCACACGACCTGGATGGAGTGGGACAGAGAAATTAAC
AATTACACAAGCTTAATACACTCCTTAATTGAAGAATCGCAAAACCAGCAAGAAAAGAATGAACAAGAAT
TATTGGAATTAGATAAATGGGCAAGTTTGTGGAATTGGTTTAACA
